Addgene plasmid #223640: pQCX-CD28 WT
Purpose: Retroviral expression of mouse CD28 in mammalian cells
Depositing lab: Enfu Hui. Depositing organization: University of California, San Diego (UCSD). Publication: cis-B7:CD28 interactions at invaginated synaptic membranes provide CD28 co-stimulation and promote CD8(+) T cell function and anti-tumor immunity. Zhao Y, Caron C, Chan YY, Lee CK, Xu X, Zhang J, Masubuchi T, Wu C, Bui JD, Hui E. Immunity. 2023 Jun 13;56(6):1187-1203.e12. doi: 10.1016/j.immuni.2023.04.005. Epub 2023 May 8. PubMed 37160118.
Backbone
  Vector backbone: pQCX
  Vector type: Retroviral ; Mammalian Expression
Growth in bacteria
  Bacterial resistance: Ampicillin, 100 μg/mL
  Growth temperature: 37°C
  Growth strain: NEB Stable
  Copy number: High Copy
Gene/Insert
  Gene/Insert name: CD28
  Species: M. musculus (mouse)
  Entrez Gene: Cd28
  Cloning method: Gibson Cloning
  Sequencing primers: 3′ acctacaggtggggtctttcatt
Terms and licenses: Academic/Nonprofit Terms; Industry Terms: Not Available to Industry
Depositor comments: Plasmid lab code: L3067
How to cite: pQCX-CD28 WT was a gift from Enfu Hui (Addgene plasmid # 223640 ; http://n2t.net/addgene:223640 ; RRID:Addgene_223640)
