[The description below was written by a language model from this plasmid's Addgene catalogue record and pLannotate feature annotations shown in this document.]
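Description:
pQCX-CD28 WT is a self-inactivating gammaretroviral expression vector built on the pQCX backbone for delivering wild-type mouse CD28 into mammalian cells. In bacteria it is maintained by a high-copy ColE1/pUC-type origin and selected with ampicillin through the β-lactamase gene. The annotated sequence is about 6.1 kb and also carries short remnants of pBR322 rop and bom elements, along with a second SV40 promoter segment in the backbone outside the proviral region.

The viral portion begins with a hybrid 5' element in which the CMV immediate early enhancer and promoter are fused to a truncated 5' LTR, driving strong production of genomic RNA in transfected packaging cells. This is followed by a packaging signal and a truncated gag fragment lacking its start codon, which together promote encapsidation of the transcript. The 3' LTR carries a U3 deletion, so after reverse transcription and integration both LTRs are transcriptionally disabled and expression depends on an internal promoter. According to the feature table, that internal promoter is the SV40 enhancer and early promoter, followed by a T7 promoter, a Xenopus β-globin 5' UTR translational enhancer and the Cd28 coding sequence, which was inserted by Gibson assembly. No epitope tag, fluorescent reporter or mammalian selection marker is annotated.

CD28 is the T-cell co-stimulatory receptor that promotes activation, proliferation, cytokine production and survival. The "WT" designation suggests a wild-type reference form, and the associated work concerns cis-B7:CD28 interactions in CD8+ T-cell co-stimulation. The construct is used for retroviral transduction to stably express CD28 in target cells.
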