Features (pLannotate 1.2.2; 17 found; start..end, strand, type, name):
    309..512     +  promoter       CMV promoter: human cytomegalovirus (CMV) immediate early promoter
    513..688     +  LTR            5' LTR (truncated): truncated long terminal repeat from Moloney murine sarcoma virus
    810..1084    +  misc_feature   MESV Ψ (fragment): packaging signal of murine embryonic stem cell virus
   1151..1567    +  CDS            gag (truncated): truncated Moloney murine leukemia virus (MMLV) gag gene lacking the start codon
   1627..1924    +  promoter       SV40 promoter: SV40 enhancer and early promoter
   1947..1965    +  promoter       T7 promoter: promoter for bacteriophage T7 RNA polymerase
   1980..2022    +  5'UTR          Xenopus globin 5'-UTR: translational enhancer from the 5'-UTR of the major beta-globin gene of Xenopus laevis
   2040..2693    +  CDS            Cd28: CD28_MOUSE - Experimental evidence at protein level: Swiss-Prot protein existence level 1. Involved in T-cell activation, the induction of cell proliferation and cytokine production and promotion of T-cell survival. Enhances the production of IL4 and IL10 in T-cells in conjunction with TCR/CD3 ligation and CD40L costimulation. From Mus musculus (Mouse).
   2802..3227    +  LTR            3' LTR (ΔU3): self-inactivating 3' long terminal repeat (LTR) from Moloney murine leukemia virus
   3296..3336    +  CDS            rop (fragment): Rop protein, which maintains plasmids at low copy number; rop
   3438..3476    +  misc_feature   bom (fragment): basis of mobility region from pBR322
   3493..3822    +  promoter       SV40 promoter: SV40 enhancer and early promoter
   3828..3929    +  misc_feature   bom (fragment): basis of mobility region from pBR322
   4115..4703    -  rep_origin     ori: high-copy-number ColE1/pMB1/pBR322/pUC origin of replication
   4874..5734    -  CDS            AmpR: β-lactamase; bla; confers resistance to ampicillin, carbenicillin, and related antibiotics
   5735..5839    -  promoter       AmpR promoter: bla
   6025..308     +  enhancer       CMV enhancer (across the origin): human cytomegalovirus immediate early enhancer
>Addgene plasmid #223640 | pQCX-CD28 WT | addgene full sequence | sequence record 444954 | Addgene NGS Result
TCCGCGTTACATAACTTACGGTAAATGGCCCGCCTGGCTGACCGCCCAACGACCCCCGCCCATTGACGTC
AATAATGACGTATGTTCCCATAGTAACGCCAATAGGGACTTTCCATTGACGTCAATGGGTGGAGTATTTA
CGGTAAACTGCCCACTTGGCAGTACATCAAGTGTATCATATGCCAAGTACGCCCCCTATTGACGTCAATG
ACGGTAAATGGCCCGCCTGGCATTATGCCCAGTACATGACCTTATGGGACTTTCCTACTTGGCAGTACAT
CTACGTATTAGTCATCGCTATTACCATGGTGATGCGGTTTTGGCAGTACATCAATGGGCGTGGATAGCGG
TTTGACTCACGGGGATTTCCAAGTCTCCACCCCATTGACGTCAATGGGAGTTTGTTTTGGCACCAAAATC
AACGGGACTTTCCAAAATGTCGTAACAACTCCGCCCCATTGACGCAAATGGGCGGTAGGCGTGTACGGTG
GGAGGTCTATATAAGCAGAGCTCAATAAAAGAGCCCACAACCCCTCACTCGGCGCGCCAGTCTTCCGATA
GACTGCGTCGCCCGGGTACCCGTATTCCCAATAAAGCCTCTTGCTGTTTGCATCCGAATCGTGGTCTCGC
TGTTCCTTGGGAGGGTCTCCTCTGAGTGATTGACTACCCACGACGGGGGTCTTTCATTTGGGGGCTCGTC
CGGGATTTGGAGACCCCTGCCCAGGGACCACCGACCCACCACCGGGAGGTAAGCTGGCCAGCAACTTATC
TGTGTCTGTCCGATTGTCTAGTGTCTATGTTTGATGTTATGCGCCTGCGTCTGTACTAGTTAGCTAACTA
GCTCTGTATCTGGCGGACCCGTGGTGGAACTGACGAGTTCTGAACACCCGGCCGCAACCCTGGGAGACGT
CCCAGGGACTTTGGGGGCCGTTTTTGTGGCCCGACCTGAGGAAGGGAGTCGATGTGGAATCCGACCCCGT
CAGGATATGTGGTTCTGGTAGGAGACGAGAACCTAAAACAGTTCCCGCCTCCGTCTGAATTTTTGCTTTC
GGTTTGGAACCGAAGCCGCGCGTCTTGTCTGCTGCAGCGCTGCAGCATCGTTCTGTGTTGTCTCTGTCTG
ACTGTGTTTCTGTATTTGTCTGAAAATTAGGGCCAGACTGTTACCACTCCCTTAAGTTTGACCTTAGGTC
ACTGGAAAGATGTCGAGCGGATCGCTCACAACCAGTCGGTAGATGTCAAGAAGAGACGTTGGGTTACCTT
CTGCTCTGCAGAATGGCCAACCTTTAACGTCGGATGGCCGCGAGACGGCACCTTTAACCGAGACCTCATC
ACCCAGGTTAAGATCAAGGTCTTTTCACCTGGCCCGCATGGACACCCAGACCAGGTCCCCTACATCGTGA
CCTGGGAAGCCTTGGCTTTTGACCCCCCTCCCTGGGTCAAGCCCTTTGTACACCCTAAGCCTCCGCCTCC
TCTTCCTCCATCCGCCCCGTCTCTCCCCCTTGAACCTCCTCGTTCGACCCCGCCTCGATCCTCCCTTTAT
CCAGCCCTCACTCCTTCTCTAGGCGCCGGAATTGAAGATCTCCCAACCAGCACAGTGGTCGACCCTGTGG
AATGTGTGTCAGTTAGGGTGTGGAAAGTCCCCAGGCTCCCCAGCAGGCAGAAGTATGCAAAGCATGCATC
TCAATTAGTCAGCAACCAGGTGTGGAAAGTCCCCAGGCTCCCCAGCAGGCAGAAGTATGCAAAGCATGCA
TCTCAATTAGTCAGCAACCATAGTCCCGCCCCTAACTCCGCCCATCCCGCCCCTAACTCCGCCCAGTTCC
GCCCATTCTCCGCCCCATGGCTGACTAATTTTTTTTATTTATGCAGAGGCCGAGGCCGCCTCGGCCTCTG
AGCTATTCCAGAAGTAGTGAGGAGGCTTTTTTGGAGGATCTTAAGGCTAGAGTACTTAATACGACTCACT
ATAGGGGCAAACAAAATTGCTTGTTCTTTTTGCAGAAGCTCAGAATAAACGCTCAACTTTGGCAGATACG
CGTGCCACCATGACACTCAGGCTGCTGTTCTTGGCTCTCAACTTCTTCTCAGTTCAAGTAACAGAAAACA
AGATTTTGGTAAAGCAGTCGCCCCTGCTTGTGGTAGATAGCAACGAGGTCAGCCTCAGCTGCAGGTATTC
CTACAACCTTCTCGCAAAGGAATTCCGGGCATCCCTGTACAAGGGCGTGAACAGCGACGTGGAAGTCTGT
GTCGGGAATGGGAATTTTACCTATCAGCCCCAGTTTCGCTCGAATGCCGAGTTCAACTGCGACGGGGATT
TCGACAACGAAACAGTGACGTTCCGTCTCTGGAATCTGCACGTCAATCACACAGATATTTACTTCTGCAA
AATTGAGTTCATGTACCCTCCGCCTTACCTAGACAACGAGAGGAGCAATGGAACTATTATTCACATAAAA
GAGAAACATCTTTGTCATACTCAGTCATCTCCTAAGCTGTTTTGGGCACTGGTCGTGGTTGCTGGAGTCC
TGTTTTGTTATGGCTTGCTAGTGACAGTGGCTCTTTGTGTTATCTGGACAAATAGTAGAAGGAACAGACT
CCTTCAAAGTGACTACATGAACATGACTCCCCGGAGGCCTGGGCTCACTCGAAAGCCTTACCAGCCCTAC
GCCCCTGCCAGAGACTTTGCAGCGTACCGCCCCTAAGCGGCCGCATCTTAATTAAGAATTATCAAGCTTA
TCGCTGAAGCCTATAGAGTACGAGCCATAGATAAAATAAAAGATTTTATTTAGTCTCCAGAAAAAGGGGG
GAATGAAAGACCCCACCTGTAGGTTTGGCAAGCTAGCTTAAGTAACGCCATTTTGCAAGGCATGGAAAAA
TACATAACTGAGAATAGAGAAGTTCAGATCAAGGTCAGGAACAGATGGAACAGGGTCGACCCTAGAGAAC
CATCAGATGTTTCCAGGGTGCCCCAAGGACCTGAAATGACCCTGTGCCTTATTTGAACTAACCAATCAGT
TCGCTTCTCGCTTCTGTTCGCGCGCTTCTGCTCCCCGAGCTCAATAAAAGAGCCCACAACCCCTCACTCG
GGGCGCCAGTCCTCCGATTGACTGAGTCGCCCGGGTACCCGTGTATCCAATAAACCCTCTTGCAGTTGCA
TCCGACTTGTGGTCTCGCTGTTCCTTGGGAGGGTCTCCTCTGAGTGATTGACTACCCGTCAGCGGGGGTC
TTTCATTTGGGGGCTCGTCCGGGATCGGGAGACCCCTGCCCAGGGACCACCGACCCACCACCGGGAGGTA
AGCTGGCTGCCTCGCGCGTTTCGGTGATGACGGTGAAAACCTCTGACACATGCAGCTCCCGGAGACGGTC
ACAGCTTGTCTGTAAGCGGATGCCGGGAGCAGACAAGCCCGTCAGGGCGCGTCAGCGGGTGTTGGCGGGT
GTCGGGGCGCAGCCATGACCCAGTCACGTAGCGATAGCGGAGTGTAGATCCGGCTGTGGAATGTGTGTCA
GTTAGGGTGTGGAAAGTCCCCAGGCTCCCCAGCAGGCAGAAGTATGCAAAGCATGCATCTCAATTAGTCA
GCAACCAGGTGTGGAAAGTCCCCAGGCTCCCCAGCAGGCAGAAGTATGCAAAGCATGCATCTCAATTAGT
CAGCAACCATAGTCCCGCCCCTAACTCCGCCCATCCCGCCCCTAACTCCGCCCAGTTCCGCCCATTCTCC
GCCCCATGGCTGACTAATTTTTTTTATTTATGCAGAGGCCGAGGCCGCCTCGGCCTCTGAGCTATTCCAG
AAGTAGTGAGGAGGCTTTTTTGGAGGCCTAGGCTTTTGCAAAAAGCTTACTGGCTTAACTATGCGGCATC
AGAGCAGATTGTACTGAGAGTGCACCATATGCGGTGTGAAATACCGCACAGATGCGTAAGGAGAAAATAC
CGCATCAGGCGCTCTTCCGCTTCCTCGCTCACTGACTCGCTGCGCTCGGTCGTTCGGCTGCGGCGAGCGG
TATCAGCTCACTCAAAGGCGGTAATACGGTTATCCACAGAATCAGGGGATAACGCAGGAAAGAACATGTG
AGCAAAAGGCCAGCAAAAGGCCAGGAACCGTAAAAAGGCCGCGTTGCTGGCGTTTTTCCATAGGCTCCGC
CCCCCTGACGAGCATCACAAAAATCGACGCTCAAGTCAGAGGTGGCGAAACCCGACAGGACTATAAAGAT
ACCAGGCGTTTCCCCCTGGAAGCTCCCTCGTGCGCTCTCCTGTTCCGACCCTGCCGCTTACCGGATACCT
GTCCGCCTTTCTCCCTTCGGGAAGCGTGGCGCTTTCTCATAGCTCACGCTGTAGGTATCTCAGTTCGGTG
TAGGTCGTTCGCTCCAAGCTGGGCTGTGTGCACGAACCCCCCGTTCAGCCCGACCGCTGCGCCTTATCCG
GTAACTATCGTCTTGAGTCCAACCCGGTAAGACACGACTTATCGCCACTGGCAGCAGCCACTGGTAACAG
GATTAGCAGAGCGAGGTATGTAGGCGGTGCTACAGAGTTCTTGAAGTGGTGGCCTAACTACGGCTACACT
AGAAGGACAGTATTTGGTATCTGCGCTCTGCTGAAGCCAGTTACCTTCGGAAAAAGAGTTGGTAGCTCTT
GATCCGGCAAACAAACCACCGCTGGTAGCGGTGGTTTTTTTGTTTGCAAGCAGCAGATTACGCGCAGAAA
AAAAGGATCTCAAGAAGATCCTTTGATCTTTTCTACGGGGTCTGACGCTCAGTGGAACGAAAACTCACGT
TAAGGGATTTTGGTCATGAGATTATCAAAAAGGATCTTCACCTAGATCCTTTTAAATTAAAAATGAAGTT
TTAAATCAATCTAAAGTATATATGAGTAAACTTGGTCTGACAGTTACCAATGCTTAATCAGTGAGGCACC
TATCTCAGCGATCTGTCTATTTCGTTCATCCATAGTTGCCTGACTCCCCGTCGTGTAGATAACTACGATA
CGGGAGGGCTTACCATCTGGCCCCAGTGCTGCAATGATACCGCGAGACCCACGCTCACCGGCTCCAGATT
TATCAGCAATAAACCAGCCAGCCGGAAGGGCCGAGCGCAGAAGTGGTCCTGCAACTTTATCCGCCTCCAT
CCAGTCTATTAATTGTTGCCGGGAAGCTAGAGTAAGTAGTTCGCCAGTTAATAGTTTGCGCAACGTTGTT
GCCATTGCTGCAGGCATCGTGGTGTCACGCTCGTCGTTTGGTATGGCTTCATTCAGCTCCGGTTCCCAAC
GATCAAGGCGAGTTACATGATCCCCCATGTTGTGCAAAAAAGCGGTTAGCTCCTTCGGTCCTCCGATCGT
TGTCAGAAGTAAGTTGGCCGCAGTGTTATCACTCATGGTTATGGCAGCACTGCATAATTCTCTTACTGTC
ATGCCATCCGTAAGATGCTTTTCTGTGACTGGTGAGTACTCAACCAAGTCATTCTGAGAATAGTGTATGC
GGCGACCGAGTTGCTCTTGCCCGGCGTCAACACGGGATAATACCGCGCCACATAGCAGAACTTTAAAAGT
GCTCATCATTGGAAAACGTTCTTCGGGGCGAAAACTCTCAAGGATCTTACCGCTGTTGAGATCCAGTTCG
ATGTAACCCACTCGTGCACCCAACTGATCTTCAGCATCTTTTACTTTCACCAGCGTTTCTGGGTGAGCAA
AAACAGGAAGGCAAAATGCCGCAAAAAAGGGAATAAGGGCGACACGGAAATGTTGAATACTCATACTCTT
CCTTTTTCAATATTATTGAAGCATTTATCAGGGTTATTGTCTCATGAGCGGATACATATTTGAATGTATT
TAGAAAAATAAACAAATAGGGGTTCCGCGCACATTTCCCCGAAAAGTGCCACCTGACGTCTAAGAAACCA
TTATTATCATGACATTAACCTATAAAAATAGGCGTATCACGAGGCCCTTTCGTCTTCAAGAATTAGCTTG
GCCATTGCATACGTTGTATCCATATCATAATATGTACATTTATATTGGCTCATGTCCAACATTACCGCCA
TGTTGACATTGATTATTGACTAGTTATTAATAGTAATCAATTACGGGGTCATTAGTTCATAGCCCATATA
TGGAGT
